Addgene plasmid #170399: pBEL2122
Purpose: Plasmid for genetic complementation of LetAB with ΔRing 7 LetB mutant
Depositing lab: Gira Bhabha & Damian Ekiert. Depositing organization: NYU Grossman School of Medicine. Publication: Role of Ring6 in the Function of the E. coli MCE Protein LetB. Vieni C, Coudray N, Isom GL, Bhabha G, Ekiert DC. J Mol Biol. 2022 Jan 22;434(7):167463. doi: 10.1016/j.jmb.2022.167463. PubMed 35077766.
Backbone
  Vector backbone: pET17b
  Backbone manufacturer: Novagen
  Backbone size w/o insert (bp): 3174
  Vector type: Bacterial Expression
Growth in bacteria
  Bacterial resistance: Ampicillin, 100 μg/mL
  Growth temperature: 37°C
  Growth strain: DH5alpha
  Copy number: High Copy
Gene/Insert
  Gene/Insert name: LetAB (alt name: yebST)
  Species: E. coli
  Mutation: LetA-LetB(Δ747-877)
  Entrez Gene: letB (a.k.a. b1834, ECK1833, yebT); letA (a.k.a. b1833, ECK1832, yebS)
Terms and licenses: Academic/Nonprofit Terms; Industry Terms: Not Available to Industry
How to cite: pBEL2122 was a gift from Gira Bhabha & Damian Ekiert (Addgene plasmid # 170399 ; http://n2t.net/addgene:170399 ; RRID:Addgene_170399)
