[The description below was written by a language model from this plasmid's Addgene catalogue record and pLannotate feature annotations shown in this document.]
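Description:
pBEL2122 is a bacterial expression plasmid built on the Novagen pET17b backbone and carrying the E. coli letAB operon (formerly yebST) with a truncated LetB. It is intended for genetic complementation experiments testing whether a LetB variant lacking its seventh ring can substitute for the wild-type protein. The sequenced construct is 6,680 nt. It replicates from a ColE1/pMB1-type origin and is selected with ampicillin through the β-lactamase gene and its native promoter. The catalogue lists it as high copy, although the annotation also detects a rop gene and the pBR322 bom region, elements that normally moderate copy number and permit mobilisation.

The payload lies on the reverse strand as a single transcription unit. A T7 promoter and the phage T7 gene 10 ribosome binding site precede the letA (yebS) coding sequence, which is followed directly by letB (yebT). The two annotated reading frames overlap slightly, consistent with retention of the native operon arrangement. LetB is annotated as a fragment because residues 747–877 have been deleted, the mutation recorded as ΔRing 7. The cassette ends at the T7 terminator. A short fragment annotated as a T7 gene 10B-derived solubility tag sits between letB and the terminator and appears to be leftover vector sequence; the record lists no tags on either protein.

LetA and LetB are described as components of a transport pathway that contributes to membrane integrity, with LetB possibly spanning the periplasm to move substrates between the membranes. The plasmid belongs to a study of how individual rings of this MCE protein contribute to its function.
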