Features (pLannotate 1.2.2; 12 found; start..end, strand, type, name):
   1676..2956    -  CDS            yebS: YEBS_ECOLI - Experimental evidence at protein level: Swiss-Prot protein existence level 1. Component of a transport pathway that contributes to membrane integrity. From Escherichia coli (strain K12).
   2964..2986    -  RBS            RBS: efficient ribosome binding site from bacteriophage T7 gene 10 (Olins and Rangwala, 1989)
   3018..3036    -  promoter       T7 promoter: promoter for bacteriophage T7 RNA polymerase
   3148..3528    -  CDS            YPB1_ECOLX: Protein predicted: Swiss-Prot protein existence level 4. From Escherichia coli.
   3545..3736    +  CDS            rop: Rop protein, which maintains plasmids at low copy number; rop
   3838..3977    +  misc_feature   bom: basis of mobility region from pBR322
   4163..4751    -  rep_origin     ori: high-copy-number ColE1/pMB1/pBR322/pUC origin of replication
   4922..5782    -  CDS            AmpR: β-lactamase; bla; confers resistance to ampicillin, carbenicillin, and related antibiotics
   5783..5887    -  promoter       AmpR promoter: bla
   6018..6065    -  terminator     T7 terminator: transcription terminator for bacteriophage T7 RNA polymerase
   6073..6122    -  CDS            SET1 (fragment): solubility-enhancement tag derived from T7 phage gene 10B
   6147..1704    -  CDS            yebT (fragment) (across the origin): YEBT_ECOLI - Experimental evidence at protein level: Swiss-Prot protein existence level 1. Component of a transport pathway that contributes to membrane integrity (PubMed:27795327). May directly span the intermembrane space, facilitating the transport of substrates across the periplasm (Probable). From Escherichia coli (strain K12).
>Addgene plasmid #170399 | pBEL2122 | addgene full sequence | sequence record 333943 | Addgene NGS Result
GGTCAGAAGGTTGCGATACTCCGGCTTAATATGCAGATCGATATCAAACGCGTTAGCTCGCGGACGCACG
GTAATCACTTCACCAACTTCAAATTTACGGTACAGCACTACCGATCCTGCCTGCACATCCGGCAGCGTCT
CTGCACTCAAACTCACGGTTGTGGTGGGTAAATCGCTAAGGCTGTTCTCCAGCGCTTTTTCCAAATTGGC
ATACAGTGGATAGCTGGCTTTCATCTCACCTTTATCGCCCGGCAGAATACGTATCCCGCCATTGATCCAT
TCTGAGGCGCTGGCACCGAGAAACTCAACGCCATCCAGCCCCACCTTCACATCGACACGGCTGTTGACGA
CAAATTTGCTATCGCCTTTTACCAGTTCGCGATGCTGAGGCTCGATGGCGACGGTAAAGGTGACGCCTTT
GCTGGTGAGTTTACGATCGATAACCTGGCCTACCTGCACGCCGTGAAGAATGAGCGGCTGACCCGCATCA
ATACCGTAACTTTCCGGCGCGGTCAGGGTCAGCGTCAGAACATCAGGTTCATGCAGCAGTGCTTTTTCGC
CTGGCACAACAACGAACTCTTTGCGTGGCTCGCCATCGCCGGGCACCAGCTCGAAGGTTTTGCCGGTCAG
CAGGGCGCTGAGATTAGCATCGCTAAGGGATAATTTCGGGTTGCGTAATTCGATGCGGGTATTTTCACGA
AGCAGGGTAACGACGCTGGGATCAACGGTCATTTCCCCTGTGACTTTACCACCAGGATTTAAATCCAGTT
TAGTCAGCTGTCCGACTTCCAGCCCCTGATACATTAACGGCGTCGAGTCGGCGGTTAATCCGGCCCCACT
CGGCAGTTCCAGTTTTATTATTACGCCACGCTGGCTGTGGGCCAGATCTTCATACAGACCAAAGGTATCT
TCCGCCTCGGCAGGTTTCGACTCTTCTGGTGAATCGAAGGCAATCGCACCGTTAACCAGTGCCGCCAGGC
TTTCCAGTTTCACCTTCGCGCCACTGATACTGACGTTGGCATCAACGCCGGAAACGTTCCAGAAACGGCT
ACCTTTTTTCACCAGATCGGTAAAACGCCGCTCGATCAGGACATCAATCACCACGCCTTGCTTGTTGGGA
TTGATGGCATAGTCGTAGACTTTTCCCACCGGGATCTTGCGGAAATAGACCAATGAACCGCTGTTCAGCG
AACCGAGATCGGGGGCTTGCAGGTGGATCATCAGATCGCCATTGTCCAGCCGATATTTCGGTTGGGTATC
GAGTGCGACAAAGTGATCCTGCTCTTTACCTTTACCCGGCATCATGCCGATATAGTTCCCACCGACGAGG
GCGTCCAGCCCGGAGACACCTGCCAACGATGCTTTTGGCGTCACCAGCCAGAACTGAGTCTCTTCGCGCA
GCGCATCTTTCATATCGGACTTGATGCTGACCTTGACTTCAATCTTACGAAGATCGTCGCTGAGGCTGAT
ATCCTGCACTGTTCCGACTTCAACGCCCTGATAACGAACAGGCGTACGGCCTGGAACAATACCATCCGCC
GACATAAAGTCGATGGTGACGGTATTACCCCGGTCCTGATAACTGTCCCAAATCAGCCAACTGGCAATCA
TTAGCGCGATGAACGGCAGCAGCCAGAAAGGTGAGATACGGCGTTTATTTTTAATCTGCGCTTCAGTCGT
CGAAGCGGGCGTTTCCTGACTCATGTGCATCCCAAAGTAAGCGGCTGTCCAGCCATTCCACAGCAAGAAT
AGTCAAAATTACCGCTGCGCCGAAATAAAACGCAGCCGGTCCCATAGTAAAAGCGAGGATCTGATCGCGA
TTAATCAGCGACATGGTTAAAGATATGACAAACAGGTCGAGCATCGACCAGCGACCAATCCAGGTCACCA
TCCGCAGTAACAGAATGCGTGTGCGTAAACCTTGCTGGCATTTAAAATGAATGCTCAACAGTAAAGTGAA
CATGACGATCACTTTAGTAAACGGGACCAGAATACTGGCGATAAACACGATTCCTGCAACCGCAATGTTG
CTACTTGCCAGCGACATAATTCCGGAAAGAATTGTATCTTCCTGCCGTCCTCCGTTCAGATAAATGATAG
AAATAGGCAACAGGTTGGCAGGTAACAATAAAACGATTGACGCTAACAGCGCCGCCCAGCATTTTTGCAG
ACTATGACGGCGACGCAGGCGTAGCGGGATATGGCAACGCGGGCAGCGACCACGCTGATCTGGATAGCCG
GTAAAATGGCACCCTAGGCAGACACGAAGTTTCTCGTCCCTACGCGTAGCGGGGCGCTGCGGATAAAATC
GCTCCCACAGTTCTTCGACATTAAGATGTGACAACGTCACCGTCGTTAAAATCACCAACGCCACAAAAGA
GAACAAGCCGACACCAGCCTGGATATGGGCATAATCCTGTACCTTTATAGAAGCAACGCCAATGCCGACC
AGGTAGATATCGAGCATTACCCACTCTTTAAGTCGCTCAAGCATCAGCAGTACCGGACGTAAATTCATTC
CCAGTCGGTTACCAAACCATAAATAAGCTATGGAGGTCACCAGAATGAGCGGGGCACCAATAACGCAGAA
AAAGACCATCGACCCCGTTATCGCATCGCCCTGTTTGGTCATTTGCCAGATGCCTTGCATAACGTTGGCG
TCAATACGAATGCCTAACAGCCAGATATGCAACAGCGGTTCGCCCCAGGCAAACGGCATAAGCAACAGCA
TGGTGAAGGCCATTGCCGCCAGGCGCGTTAGCGACCAGTCGCGCCCGTCACGAATTTTTGCCTGACAGCG
CGGACAATAGGCACTTTGATGAGAATTTATCTCGGGCAGGCTAAACAGCATGTCACATTGCGGGCAACGT
TGGTAATCACCACGCGGCAGTTCCTCGCCGATTGCCCTCACTGTTATCTTTTTTGTCGGCGTAATTTGTG
GTGTGTTAAGAGCCATATGTATATCTCCTTCTTAAAGTTAAACAAAATTATTTCTAGAGGGAAACCGTTG
TGGTCTCCCTATAGTGAGTCGTATTAATTTCGCGGGATCGAGATCTCGGGCAGCGTTGGGTCCTGGCCAC
GGGTGCGCATGATCGTGCTCCTGTCGTTGAGGACCCGGCTAGGCTGGCGGGGTTGCCTTACTGGTTAGCA
GAATGAATCACCGATACGCGAGCGAACGTGAAGCGACTGCTGCTGCAAAACGTCTGCGACCTGAGCAACA
ACATGAATGGTCTTCGGTTTCCGTGTTTCGTAAAGTCTGGAAACGCGGAAGTCAGCGCCCTGCACCATTA
TGTTCCGGATCTGCATCGCAGGATGCTGCTGGCTACCCTGTGGAACACCTACATCTGTATTAACGAAGCG
CTGGCATTGACCCTGAGTGATTTTTCTCTGGTCCCGCCGCATCCATACCGCCAGTTGTTTACCCTCACAA
CGTTCCAGTAACCGGGCATGTTCATCATCAGTAACCCGTATCGTGAGCATCCTCTCTCGTTTCATCGGTA
TCATTACCCCCATGAACAGAAATCCCCCTTACACGGAGGCATCAGTGACCAAACAGGAAAAAACCGCCCT
TAACATGGCCCGCTTTATCAGAAGCCAGACATTAACGCTTCTGGAGAAACTCAACGAGCTGGACGCGGAT
GAACAGGCAGACATCTGTGAATCGCTTCACGACCACGCTGATGAGCTTTACCGCAGCTGCCTCGCGCGTT
TCGGTGATGACGGTGAAAACCTCTGACACATGCAGCTCCCGGAGACGGTCACAGCTTGTCTGTAAGCGGA
TGCCGGGAGCAGACAAGCCCGTCAGGGCGCGTCAGCGGGTGTTGGCGGGTGTCGGGGCGCAGCCATGACC
CAGTCACGTAGCGATAGCGGAGTGTATACTGGCTTAACTATGCGGCATCAGAGCAGATTGTACTGAGAGT
GCACCATTGCGGTGTGAAATACCGCACAGATGCGTAAGGAGAAAATACCGCATCAGGCGCTCTTCCGCTT
CCTCGCTCACTGACTCGCTGCGCTCGGTCGTTCGGCTGCGGCGAGCGGTATCAGCTCACTCAAAGGCGGT
AATACGGTTATCCACAGAATCAGGGGATAACGCAGGAAAGAACATGTGAGCAAAAGGCCAGCAAAAGGCC
AGGAACCGTAAAAAGGCCGCGTTGCTGGCGTTTTTCCATAGGCTCCGCCCCCCTGACGAGCATCACAAAA
ATCGACGCTCAAGTCAGAGGTGGCGAAACCCGACAGGACTATAAAGATACCAGGCGTTTCCCCCTGGAAG
CTCCCTCGTGCGCTCTCCTGTTCCGACCCTGCCGCTTACCGGATACCTGTCCGCCTTTCTCCCTTCGGGA
AGCGTGGCGCTTTCTCATAGCTCACGCTGTAGGTATCTCAGTTCGGTGTAGGTCGTTCGCTCCAAGCTGG
GCTGTGTGCACGAACCCCCCGTTCAGCCCGACCGCTGCGCCTTATCCGGTAACTATCGTCTTGAGTCCAA
CCCGGTAAGACACGACTTATCGCCACTGGCAGCAGCCACTGGTAACAGGATTAGCAGAGCGAGGTATGTA
GGCGGTGCTACAGAGTTCTTGAAGTGGTGGCCTAACTACGGCTACACTAGAAGGACAGTATTTGGTATCT
GCGCTCTGCTGAAGCCAGTTACCTTCGGAAAAAGAGTTGGTAGCTCTTGATCCGGCAAACAAACCACCGC
TGGTAGCGGTGGTTTTTTTGTTTGCAAGCAGCAGATTACGCGCAGAAAAAAAGGATCTCAAGAAGATCCT
TTGATCTTTTCTACGGGGTCTGACGCTCAGTGGAACGAAAACTCACGTTAAGGGATTTTGGTCATGAGAT
TATCAAAAAGGATCTTCACCTAGATCCTTTTAAATTAAAAATGAAGTTTTAAATCAATCTAAAGTATATA
TGAGTAAACTTGGTCTGACAGTTACCAATGCTTAATCAGTGAGGCACCTATCTCAGCGATCTGTCTATTT
CGTTCATCCATAGTTGCCTGACTCCCCGTCGTGTAGATAACTACGATACGGGAGGGCTTACCATCTGGCC
CCAGTGCTGCAATGATACCGCGAGACCCACGCTCACCGGCTCCAGATTTATCAGCAATAAACCAGCCAGC
CGGAAGGGCCGAGCGCAGAAGTGGTCCTGCAACTTTATCCGCCTCCATCCAGTCTATTAATTGTTGCCGG
GAAGCTAGAGTAAGTAGTTCGCCAGTTAATAGTTTGCGCAACGTTGTTGCCATTGCTGCAGGCATCGTGG
TGTCACGCTCGTCGTTTGGTATGGCTTCATTCAGCTCCGGTTCCCAACGATCAAGGCGAGTTACATGATC
CCCCATGTTGTGCAAAAAAGCGGTTAGCTCCTTCGGTCCTCCGATCGTTGTCAGAAGTAAGTTGGCCGCA
GTGTTATCACTCATGGTTATGGCAGCACTGCATAATTCTCTTACTGTCATGCCATCCGTAAGATGCTTTT
CTGTGACTGGTGAGTACTCAACCAAGTCATTCTGAGAATAGTGTATGCGGCGACCGAGTTGCTCTTGCCC
GGCGTCAACACGGGATAATACCGCGCCACATAGCAGAACTTTAAAAGTGCTCATCATTGGAAAACGTTCT
TCGGGGCGAAAACTCTCAAGGATCTTACCGCTGTTGAGATCCAGTTCGATGTAACCCACTCGTGCACCCA
ACTGATCTTCAGCATCTTTTACTTTCACCAGCGTTTCTGGGTGAGCAAAAACAGGAAGGCAAAATGCCGC
AAAAAAGGGAATAAGGGCGACACGGAAATGTTGAATACTCATACTCTTCCTTTTTCAATATTATTGAAGC
ATTTATCAGGGTTATTGTCTCATGAGCGGATACATATTTGAATGTATTTAGAAAAATAAACAAATAGGGG
TTCCGCGCACATTTCCCCGAAAAGTGCCACCTGACGTCTAAGAAACCATTATTATCATGACATTAACCTA
TAAAAATAGGCGTATCACGAGGCCCTTTCGTCTTCAAGAATTATCCGGATATAGTTCCTCCTTTCAGCAA
AAAACCCCTCAAGACCCGTTTAGAGGCCCCAAGGGGTTATGCTAGTTATTGCTCAGCGGTGGCAGCAGCC
AACTCAGCTTCCTTTCGGGCTTTGTTAGCAGCCGGATCTGCTCGAGGTGGGCATTAATCCAGGTAACGCG
AATCAGTAATGGTGGCCTCTTGTAATTCAAAGTCGCGGCGAGGATTGCCCCGGCCTGGTTCGACGTTGAT
ATACGGCTGGAGGATAGTATCAAGATGCTCAACGCCAGCTGCCGAAATTTGCGGTGTGACCACTGAGAAG
CGCGTACCACCGCGAGCAAAGGTCTGGACATATTCCGGGTAAAGTACCGCCTTTGCCTGTACTTCATTGC
GTGCGGTAATCAGATCCAGCGTCTGGATTTGCCCGATATCAATACCGAGATAGCGAATTGGCATCCCGAC
CGCCAGTTTTCCGGCATCGAAAGCGTGAAGCGTAATCTGCCCGCCAACCGCACGGGCCGCTGTTTCGGAA
GCATACAGAATACGCTTATCGCCTTTACGCTGACTGGCGCTGGCACCGCTGAGGTTGTCGAAGCTAATGG
CTCCCTTTAATGCTCTGGAGAGCGGGGATGCCTGTACGGTCAGACCACTACCATTCAGCTGAACTTTCGC
CCCGCCTTCTGCCCAGAACACGCTATTGCT
